Addgene plasmid #205440: pChlamy/Cre
Purpose: An expression vector for Cre recombinase (codon usage for C. reinhardtii)
Depositing lab: Masamichi Kamihira. Depositing organization: Kyushu University. Publication: Novel transgenic Chlamydomonas reinhardtii strain with retargetable genomic transgene integration using Cre-loxP system. Huang G, Kawabe Y, Shirakawa K, Akiyama T, Kamihira M. J Biosci Bioeng. 2021 Nov;132(5):469-478. doi: 10.1016/j.jbiosc.2021.07.006. Epub 2021 Aug 19. PubMed 34420898.
Backbone
  Vector backbone: pBluscript II SK(+)
  Backbone manufacturer: Stratagene
  Vector type: Chlamydomonas Expression
Growth in bacteria
  Bacterial resistance: Ampicillin, 100 μg/mL
  Growth temperature: 37°C
  Growth strain: DH5alpha
  Copy number: High Copy
Gene/Insert
  Gene/Insert name: Cre recombinase gene (alt name: Cre)
  Promoter: Heat shock protein 70A (HSP70A)/ribulose bisphosphate carboxylase small subunit 2 (RBCS2) hybrid promoter
  Cloning method: Restriction Enzyme; 5′ cloning site KpnI (unknown if destroyed); 3′ cloning site KpnI (unknown if destroyed)
  Sequencing primers: 5′ AGCGGATAACAATTTCACACAGG; 3′ CCCAGTCACGACGTTGTAAAACG
Terms and licenses: Academic/Nonprofit Terms; Industry Terms: Not Available to Industry
How to cite: pChlamy/Cre was a gift from Masamichi Kamihira (Addgene plasmid # 205440 ; http://n2t.net/addgene:205440 ; RRID:Addgene_205440)
