[The description below was written by a language model from this plasmid's Addgene catalogue record and pLannotate feature annotations shown in this document.]
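Description:
pChlamy/Cre is a Chlamydomonas expression plasmid built on the pBluescript II SK(+) phagemid backbone and designed to produce Cre recombinase in the green alga Chlamydomonas reinhardtii. In E. coli it is maintained at high copy through the ColE1/pUC-type origin and selected with ampicillin via the β-lactamase gene and its native promoter. The backbone also keeps the f1 origin for single-stranded DNA production. The usual pBluescript elements surround the cloning region: the lac promoter and operator, a CAP binding site, flanking T3 and T7 phage promoters, and remnants of the multiple cloning site and lacZα, which the insert interrupts.

The payload is a Cre coding sequence of about 1 kb, recoded to match C. reinhardtii codon usage and cloned into the KpnI site of the polylinker. According to the catalogue entry it is driven by the HSP70A/RBCS2 hybrid promoter, a chimeric promoter widely used for nuclear transgene expression in this alga. The automated feature table does not annotate this promoter or any algal terminator, but unannotated stretches of roughly 700 nt upstream and 270 nt downstream of the Cre gene lie within the insert and plausibly hold these regulatory sequences. No algal selectable marker is annotated or mentioned in the record.

Cre catalyses site-specific recombination between 34-bp loxP sites. The associated publication title indicates the plasmid belongs to a Cre-loxP system for retargetable transgene integration into the C. reinhardtii genome. In such a system it would presumably supply the recombinase that mediates insertion of a loxP-bearing donor at a pre-placed genomic target site.
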