Features (pLannotate 1.2.2; 14 found; start..end, strand, type, name):
    588..1176    +  rep_origin     ori: high-copy-number ColE1/pMB1/pBR322/pUC origin of replication
   1359..1451    +  CDS            lacI (fragment): lac repressor; lacI; The lac repressor binds to the lac operator to inhibit transcription in E. coli. This inhibition can be relieved by adding lactose or isopropyl-β-D-thiogalactopyranoside (IPTG).
   1464..1485    +  protein_bind   CAP binding site: CAP binding activates transcription in the presence of cAMP. E. coli catabolite activator protein
   1500..1530    +  promoter       lac promoter: promoter for the E. coli lac operon
   1538..1554    +  protein_bind   lac operator: The lac repressor binds to the lac operator to inhibit transcription in E. coli. This inhibition can be relieved by adding lactose or isopropyl-β-D-thiogalactopyranoside (IPTG). lac repressor encoded by lacI
   1599..1617    +  promoter       T3 promoter: promoter for bacteriophage T3 RNA polymerase
   1630..1670    +  misc_feature   MCS (fragment): pBluescript multiple cloning site
   2406..3434    +  CDS            cre: RECR_BPP1 - Experimental evidence at protein level: Swiss-Prot protein existence level 1. Catalyzes site-specific recombination between two 34-base- pair LOXP sites. Its role is to maintain the phage genome as a monomeric unit-copy plasmid in the lysogenic state. From Escherichia phage P1 (Bacteriophage P1).
   3707..3727    +  misc_feature   MCS (fragment): pBluescript multiple cloning site
   3736..3754    -  promoter       T7 promoter: promoter for bacteriophage T7 RNA polymerase
   3757..3914    +  CDS            lacZα (fragment): LacZα fragment of β-galactosidase; lacZ fragment
   3945..4373    -  rep_origin     f1 ori (sequence partly withheld): f1 bacteriophage origin of replication; arrow indicates direction of (+) strand synthesis
   4400..4504    +  promoter       AmpR promoter: bla
   4505..417     +  CDS            AmpR (across the origin): β-lactamase; bla; confers resistance to ampicillin, carbenicillin, and related antibiotics
>Addgene plasmid #205440 | pChlamy/Cre | addgene full sequence | sequence record 405453 | Addgene NGS Result
TTTTTGCACAACATGGGGGATCATGTAACTCGCCTTGATCGTTGGGAACCGGAGCTGAATGAAGCCATAC
CAAACGACGAGCGTGACACCACGATGCCTGTAGCAATGGCAACAACGTTGCGCAAACTATTAACTGGCGA
ACTACTTACTCTAGCTTCCCGGCAACAATTAATAGACTGGATGGAGGCGGATAAAGTTGCAGGACCACTT
CTGCGCTCGGCCCTTCCGGCTGGCTGGTTTATTGCTGATAAATCTGGAGCCGGTGAGCGTGGGTCTCGCG
GTATCATTGCAGCACTGGGGCCAGATGGTAAGCCCTCCCGTATCGTAGTTATCTACACGACGGGGAGTCA
GGCAACTATGGATGAACGAAATAGACAGATCGCTGAGATAGGTGCCTCACTGATTAAGCATTGGTAACTG
TCAGACCAAGTTTACTCATATATACTTTAGATTGATTTAAAACTTCATTTTTAATTTAAAAGGATCTAGG
TGAAGATCCTTTTTGATAATCTCATGACCAAAATCCCTTAACGTGAGTTTTCGTTCCACTGAGCGTCAGA
CCCCGTAGAAAAGATCAAAGGATCTTCTTGAGATCCTTTTTTTCTGCGCGTAATCTGCTGCTTGCAAACA
AAAAAACCACCGCTACCAGCGGTGGTTTGTTTGCCGGATCAAGAGCTACCAACTCTTTTTCCGAAGGTAA
CTGGCTTCAGCAGAGCGCAGATACCAAATACTGTTCTTCTAGTGTAGCCGTAGTTAGGCCACCACTTCAA
GAACTCTGTAGCACCGCCTACATACCTCGCTCTGCTAATCCTGTTACCAGTGGCTGCTGCCAGTGGCGAT
AAGTCGTGTCTTACCGGGTTGGACTCAAGACGATAGTTACCGGATAAGGCGCAGCGGTCGGGCTGAACGG
GGGGTTCGTGCACACAGCCCAGCTTGGAGCGAACGACCTACACCGAACTGAGATACCTACAGCGTGAGCT
ATGAGAAAGCGCCACGCTTCCCGAAGGGAGAAAGGCGGACAGGTATCCGGTAAGCGGCAGGGTCGGAACA
GGAGAGCGCACGAGGGAGCTTCCAGGGGGAAACGCCTGGTATCTTTATAGTCCTGTCGGGTTTCGCCACC
TCTGACTTGAGCGTCGATTTTTGTGATGCTCGTCAGGGGGGCGGAGCCTATGGAAAAACGCCAGCAACGC
GGCCTTTTTACGGTTCCTGGCCTTTTGCTGGCCTTTTGCTCACATGTTCTTTCCTGCGTTATCCCCTGAT
TCTGTGGATAACCGTATTACCGCCTTTGAGTGAGCTGATACCGCTCGCCGCAGCCGAACGACCGAGCGCA
GCGAGTCAGTGAGCGAGGAAGCGGAAGAGCGCCCAATACGCAAACCGCCTCTCCCCGCGCGTTGGCCGAT
TCATTAATGCAGCTGGCACGACAGGTTTCCCGACTGGAAAGCGGGCAGTGAGCGCAACGCAATTAATGTG
AGTTAGCTCACTCATTAGGCACCCCAGGCTTTACACTTTATGCTTCCGGCTCGTATGTTGTGTGGAATTG
TGAGCGGATAACAATTTCACACAGGAAACAGCTATGACCATGATTACGCCAAGCTCGAAATTAACCCTCA
CTAAAGGGAACAAAAGCTGGAGCTCCACCGCGGTGGCGGCCGCTCTAGAACTAGTGGATCTTCGCTGAGG
CTTGACATGATTGGTGCGTATGTTTGTATGAAGCTACAGGACTGATTTGGCGGGCTATGAGGGCGCGGGA
AGCTCTGGAAGGGCCGCGATGGGGCGCGCGGCGTCCAGAAGGCGCCATACGGCCCGCTGGCGGCACCCAT
CCGGTATAAAAGCCCGCGACCCCGAACGGTGACCTCCACTTTCAGCGACAAACGAGCACTTATACATACG
CGACTATTCTGCCGCTATACATAACCACTCAGCTAGCTTAAGATCCCATCAAGCTTGCATGCCGGGCGCG
CCAGAAGGAGCGCAGCCAAACCAGGATGATGTTTGATGGGGTATTTGAGCACTTGCAACCCTTATCCGGA
AGCCCCCTGGCCCACAAAGGCTAGGCGCCAATGCAAGCAGTTCGCATGCAGCCCCTGGAGCGGTGCCCTC
CTGATAAACCGGCCAGGGGGCCTATGTTCTTTACTTTTTTACAAGAGAAGTCACTCAACATCTTAAAATG
GCCAGGTGAGTCGACGAGCAAGCCCGGCGGATCAGGCAGCGTGCTTGCAGATTTGACTTGCAACGCCCGC
ATTGTGTCGACGAAGGCTTTTGGCTCCTCTGTCGCTGTCTCAAGCAGCATCTAACCCTGCGTCGCCGTTT
CCATTTGCAGGAGATTCGAGGTACCCATGGATATCGCGTCCTCCGGTCCGCCGAAGAAGAAGCGGAAGGT
GGAGGACCCCGGTGGCAGAGATATCATGTCGAACCTCCTCACCGTGCACCAGAACCTTCCGGCTCTGCCC
GTCGACGCCACGAGCGACGAGGTCCGTAAGAACCTGATGGACATGTTCCGCGACCGCCAGGCGTTCAGCG
AGCACACCTGGAAGATGCTGCTGTCCGTGTGCCGCTCATGGGCCGCTTGGTGCAAGCTGAACAACCGGAA
GTGGTTTCCAGCCGAACCCGAGGACGTGCGCGACTACCTGCTGTATCTGCAGGCCCGAGGGCTGGCGGTG
AAGACGATCCAGCAGCACCTGGGCCAGCTGAACATGCTGCATCGCCGCAGCGGCCTGCCTCGGCCCTCCG
ACAGCAATGCCGTGTCGTTGGTGATGCGCCGCATTCGCAAGGAGAACGTGGATGCCGGCGAGAGGGCGAA
GCAAGCACTAGCGTTCGAGCGTACCGACTTCGACCAGGTGCGCAGCCTGATGGAGAACTCGGACCGCTGC
CAGGACATCCGCAATCTGGCCTTCCTGGGCATCGCCTACAACACGTTGCTGCGCATCGCCGAGATCGCCC
GCATTAGGGTCAAGGACATCTCGCGCACTGACGGCGGCCGCATGCTGATCCACATAGGCCGGACCAAGAC
GCTGGTGAGCACTGCAGGCGTCGAGAAGGCCCTTAGCCTGGGCGTGACGAAGCTCGTGGAGCGCTGGATC
TCCGTGTCCGGCGTTGCCGATGACCCCAACAACTACCTCTTCTGCCGCGTACGCAAGAACGGGGTGGCTG
CGCCCAGTGCGACCAGCCAGCTGTCTACACGCGCCCTGGAGGGCATCTTCGAGGCGACCCACCGGCTGAT
CTACGGGGCGAAAGACGACAGCGGCCAGCGTTACCTCGCGTGGTCCGGACACTCTGCACGGGTTGGTGCT
GCGCGCGATATGGCTCGCGCGGGCGTGTCGATCCCGGAGATCATGCAGGCCGGCGGCTGGACCAACGTGA
ACATTGTGATGAACTACATCCGGAACCTGGACTCGGAGACCGGCGCCATGGTCCGCCTGCTGGAGGACGG
CGACTAAAGATCTCTGCAGCGGCCGCCATATGATTCCGCTCCGTGTAAATGGAGGCGCTCGTTGATCTGA
GCCTTGCCCCCTGACGAACGGCGGTGGATGGAAGATACTGCTCTCAAGTGCTGAAGCGGTAGCTTAGCTC
CCCGTTTCGTGCTGATCAGTCTTTTTCAACACGTAAAAAGCGGAGGAGTTTTGCAATTTTGTTGGTTGTA
ACGATCCTCCGTTGATTTTGGCCTCTTTCTCCATGGGCGGGCTGGGCGTATTTGAAGCTTAATTAACTCG
AGGGGGGGCCCGGTACCCAATTCGCCCTATAGTGAGTCGTATTACAATTCACTGGCCGTCGTTTTACAAC
GTCGTGACTGGGAAAACCCTGGCGTTACCCAACTTAATCGCCTTGCAGCACATCCCCCTTTCGCCAGCTG
GCGTAATAGCGAAGAGGCCCGCACCGATCGCCCTTCCCAACAGTTGCGCAGCCTGAATGGCGAATGGAAA
TTGTAAGCGTTAATATTTTGTTAAAATTCGCGTTAAATTTTTGTTAAATCAGCTCATTTTTTAACCAATA
GGCCGAAATCGGCAAAATCCCTTATAAATCAAAAGAATAGACCGAGATAGGGT
[37 nt withheld, positions 4044-4080]
AAAGAACGTGGACTCCAACGTCAAAGG
[49 nt withheld, positions 4108-4156]
T
[91 nt withheld, positions 4158-4248]
G
[124 nt withheld, positions 4250-4373]
CAGGTGGCACTTTTCGGGGAAATGTGCGCGGAACCCCTATTTGTTTATTTTTCTAAATACATTCAAATAT
GTATCCGCTCATGAGACAATAACCCTGATAAATGCTTCAATAATATTGAAAAAGGAAGAGTATGAGTATT
CAACATTTCCGTGTCGCCCTTATTCCCTTTTTTGCGGCATTTTGCCTTCCTGTTTTTGCTCACCCAGAAA
CGCTGGTGAAAGTAAAAGATGCTGAAGATCAGTTGGGTGCACGAGTGGGTTACATCGAACTGGATCTCAA
CAGCGGTAAGATCCTTGAGAGTTTTCGCCCCGAAGAACGTTTTCCAATGATGAGCACTTTTAAAGTTCTG
CTATGTGGCGCGGTATTATCCCGTATTGACGCCGGGCAAGAGCAACTCGGTCGCCGCATACACTATTCTC
AGAATGACTTGGTTGAGTACTCACCAGTCACAGAAAAGCATCTTACGGATGGCATGACAGTAAGAGAATT
ATGCAGTGCTGCCATAACCATGAGTGATAACACTGCGGCCAACTTACTTCTGACAACGATCGGAGGACCG
AAGGAGCTAACCGCT
